>Addgene plasmid #175284 | pJH3043 | addgene full sequence | sequence record 346668 | Addgene NGS Result
GATACCTACAGCGTGAGCTATGAGAAAGCGCCACGCTTCCCGAAGGGAGAAAGGCGGACAGGTATCCGGT
AAGCGGCAGGGTCGGAACAGGAGAGCGCACGAGGGAGCTTCCAGGGGGAAACGCCTGGTATCTTTATAGT
CCTGTCGGGTTTCGCCACCTCTGACTTGAGCGTCGATTTTTGTGATGCTCGTCAGGGGGGCGGAGCCTAT
GGAAAAACGCCAGCAACGCGGCCTTTTTACGGTTCCTGGCCTTTTGCTGGCCTTTTGCTCACATGTTCTT
TCCTGCGTTATCCCCTGATTCTGTGGATAACCGTATTACCGCCTTTGAGTGAGCTGATACCGCTCGCCGC
AGCCGAACGACCGAGCGCAGCGAGTCAGTGAGCGAGGAAGCGGAAGAGCGCCCAATACGCAAACCGCCTC
TCCCCGCGCGTTGGCCGATTCATTAATGCAGCTGGCACGACAGGTTTCCCGACTGGAAAGCGGGCAGTGA
GCGCAACGCAATTAATGTGAGTTAGCTCACTCATTAGGCACCCCAGGCTTTACACTTTATGCTTCCGGCT
CGTATGTTGTGTGGAATTGTGAGCGGATAACAATTTCACACAGGAAACAGCTATGACATGATTACGAATT
CGAATGGCCATGGGACGTCGACGCGGCCGCTCTAGACACGCGTGTAACGTACAACATAAATGTTTGACGT
CAACCAGATGTAGTACAATAAAAAATATATTCAGATTACCTAGAAAATTACTTCGGTCATGACCACCAAT
TTTTTGATTTTTCGATTTTCGAAACCGACATCGTTGAAGAACATTCAGGTCATAATTTTTTATTTGAAAA
ATAATGTTTTCTATGTATTAATTCGGTTTAGTCGATCGAATATGTACAGTTGAGAATTACTAGAGTACGG
TGCGCAAGTATGCAAACTTGCGTAACGGTGTTTACACATTTGTCACGTTTCTCTGCGTCTCTTCGTCTCA
ACAATGCTTGCACTCCGTCACACTTTCGAATTGTCGGCCGATATCGGTATTTAGATAAATTCAGTGCTCT
CCTTTTTTTCTCCATTTTACTTTCATCAATCTTTTTTAAAAATCAATATTCAGCAAACTATTGAAAAATT
AATTCAAAAAACACGACTGGTCGGAAGTTATTTGCATAATCAATAGAAATTTCGTTTTCCGCTCGCTGTC
AGTGTTTTGTCCTGTTTGTATTTCCCAGTGCACTTTTCGAGTGGCTCAAGTTTTTATCTATTTTCCTGCA
AACTTGCATATATTGTTTTCTTCCAGAAGCCTTTGATATCTCAATAATTTTATACTTGTTTCAGGGATCC
CTATGATGGAGATGCTGGTAGATCAGGGAACTGATGCATCGTCATCCGCCTCCACGTCCACCTCATCTGT
TTCGAGATTCGGAGCGGACACGTTCATGAATACACCGGATGATGTGATGATGAATGATGATATGGAACCG
ATTCCTCGTGATCGGTGCAATACGTGGCCAATGCGTAGGCCGCAACTCGAACCACCACTCAACTCGAGTC
CCATTATTCATGAACAAATTCCTGAAGAAGATGCTGACCTATACGGGAGCAATGAGCAATGTGGACAGCT
CGGCGGAGCATCTTCAAACGGGTCGACAGCAATGCTTCATACTCCAGATGGAAGCAATTCTCATCAGACA
TCGTTTCCTTCGGAAATGTCCGAATCGCCAGACGATACCGTATCGGGAAAAAAGACAACGACCAGACGGA
ACGCTTGGGGAAATATGTCATATGCTGAACTTATCACTACAGCCATTATGGCTAGTCCAGAGAAACGGTT
AACTCTTGCACAAGTTTACGAATGGATGGTCCAGAATGTTCCATACTTCAGGGATAAGGGAGATTCGAAC
AGTTCAGCTGGATGGAAGAACTCGATCCGTCACAATCTGTCTCTTCATTCTCGTTTCATGCGAATTCAGA
ATGAAGGAGCCGGAAAGAGCTCGTGGTGGGTTATTAATCCAGATGCAAAGCCAGGAAGGAATCCACGGCG
TACACGTGAACGATCCAATACTATTGAGACGACTACAAAGGCTCAACTCGAAAAATCTCGCCGCGGAGCC
AAGAAGAGGATAAAGGAGAGAGCATTGATGGGCTCCCTTCACTCGACACTTAATGGAAATTCGATTGCCG
GATCGATTCAAACGATTTCTCACGATTTGTATGATGATGATTCAATGCAAGGAGCATTTGATAACGTTCC
ATCGTCTTTCCGGTTAGTAATTTAGTTTTATTTTTATTTTTTGAATTTTCCAAATTTCCAAATTTTTTCA
GTCCCCGAACTCAATCGAACCTCTCGATTCCTGGATCGTCGTCTCGTGTTTCTCCAGCTATTGGAAGTGA
TATCTATGATGATCTAGAATTCCCATCATCGGTTGGCGAATCGGTTCCAGCAATTCCAAGTGATATTGTT
GATAGAACTGATCAAATGCGTATCGATGCAACTACTCATATTGGTGGAGTTCAGATTAAGCAGGAGTCGA
AGCCGATTAAGGTGAGAAATGAGAATTTGCAATTTTCAGGAAAATTTGAAAATTTTCTTGTGGTTAGTAC
AAGTGAGCTCCTTTTTAGACAATTAAAAAATTTGAATTTTACTTAAATTCAATATTTTTAATTCTGAATT
TAGTTTCAAGGTCCCCTAAAATATTAGTAACATGCAAATCATTTTATATTTTCTCACACCGAAAATTAGA
ATTTTCTTTTTTTTTAAGTGAAAAAACTGAGTAATATATAGAATTTTCAGACGGAACCAATTGCTCCACC
ACCATCATACCACGAGTTGAACAGTGTCCGTGGATCGTGTGCTCAGAATCCACTTCTTCGAAATCCAATT
GTGCCAAGCACTAACTTCAAGCCGTTAGTTTTTTTTTGAACAGAAGTTAATTAATCTATCGTAATTTCAC
AAGATTTTGGGTCCCGGCGCTCAAAAATGTTTTTTTTAAATTTTTATGTTAAAAATAGTTTTAAATCAGT
TTTGAAAGTGTAAATTTTGGCTTAAAATTATTTTAAACAGAAAATTGGAAATAAAACGAAGAAATAAACT
TTTTTGCGCGCCGAGACCCATCTGAATAAATGCGTGCGCCTTTAAGAAACCTGTGAAATTACTATATATA
CAAAATTCTGAGAATGCGTATTACGCAACAAATTTGACGCGCAAAATATCTCGTAGCGAAAACTACAGTA
ATCCTTAAAATGAGTACTGTAGCGCTTGCGTCGATTTACGGGCTCGATTTTCGTGAATTAATTTATTTTC
GAAAAGTGACAGCGATATTACATTTAACTTTGTTCTTTCTAATCATTTTCTCATTTTTGTGAATTTTTAA
AAATAATTTTTCGATTAATAAAGGATTGCCGTAAATCGACACATGGTGCTACAGTAGGCATTTAAAGGAT
TACTGTAGTTTTCGCTACGAGATATTTCGCGCGTCAAATATGTTGCGTAATACGCATTCTCAGAATTTTA
TGATCCCATAATATATATTTCTTCTTTAATTCAATATATAATAATTATCCAAAATTTGTTCAGAATGCCA
CTACCGGGTGCCTATGGAAACTATCAAAATGGTGGAATAACTCCAATCAATTGGCTATCAACATCCAGCT
CATCTCCACTGCCTGGAATTCAATCGTGTGGAATTGTAGCTGCACAGCATACTGTCGCTTCTTCATCGGC
TCTTCCAATTGATTTGGAAAATCTGACACTTCCCGATCAGCCACTGATGGATACTATGGATGTTGATGCA
TTGATCAGACATGAGCTGAGTCAAGCTGGAGGGCAGCAGCATATTCATTTTGATTTGTAACTGCAGGAAT
TCGATATGCAGAAGCTGATCTCAGAGGAGGACCTGCTTCAGAAGCTTATCTCAGAGGAGGACCTTCGACC
TCGAGGGGGGGCCCGGTACCATGGTATTGATATCTGAGCTCCGCATCGGCCGCTGTCATCAGATCGCCAT
CTCGCGCCCGTGCCTCTGACTTCTAAGTCCAATTACTCTTCAACATCCCTACATGCTCTTTCTCCCTGTG
CTCCCACCCCCTATTTTTGTTATTATCAAAAAACTTCTCTTAATTTCTTTGTTTTTTAGCTTCTTTTAAG
TCACCTCTAACAATGAAATTGTGTAGATTCAAAAATAGAATTAATTCGTAATAAAAAGTCGAAAAAAATT
GTGCTCCCTCCCCCCATTAATAATAATTCTATCCCAAAATCTACACAATGTTCTGTGTACACTTCTTATG
TTTTTTACTTCTGATAAATTTTTTTGAAACATCATAGAAAAAACCGCACACAAAATACCTTATCATATGT
TACGTTTCAGTTTATGACCGCAATTTTTATTTCTTCGCACGTCTGGGCCTCTCATGACGTCAAATCATGC
TCATCGTGAAAAAGTTTTGGAGTATTTTTGGAATTTTTCAATCAAGTGAAAGTTTATGAAATTAATTTTC
CTGCTTTTGCTTTTTGGGGTTTCCCCTATTGTTTGTCAAGATTTCGAGGACGGCGTTTTTCTTGCTAAAA
TCACAAGTATTGATGAGCACGATGCAAGAAAGATCGGAAGAAGGTTTGGGTTTGAGGCTCAGTGGAAGGT
GAGTAGAAGTTGATAATTTGAAAGTGGAGTAGTGTCTATGGGGTTTTTGCCTTAAATGACAGAATACATT
CCCAATATACCAAACATAACTGTTTCTACTAGTGGCCACGTGGGCCGTGCACCTTAAGCTTGGCACTGGC
CGTCGTTTTACAACGTCGTGACTGGGAAAACCCTGGCGTTACCCAACTTAATCGCCTTGCAGCACATCCC
CCTTTCGCCAGCTGGCGTAATAGCGAAGAGGCCCGCACCGATCGCCCTTCCCAACAGTTGCGCAGCCTGA
ATGGCGAATGGCGCCTGATGCGGTATTTTCTCCTTACGCATCTGTGCGGTATTTCACACCGCATA
[142 nt withheld, positions 4966-5107]
C
[141 nt withheld, positions 5109-5249]
CCTTTGACGTTGGAGTCCACGTTCTTT
[37 nt withheld, positions 5277-5313]
ACCCTATCTCGGGCTATTCTTTTGATTTATAAGGGATTTTGCCGATTTCGGCCTATTGGTTAAAAAATGA
GCTGATTTAACAAAAATTTAACGCGAATTTTAACAAAATATTAACGTTTACAATTTTATGGTGCACTCTC
AGTACAATCTGCTCTGATGCCGCATAGTTAAGCCAGCCCCGACACCCGCCAACACCCGCTGACGCGCCCT
GACGGGCTTGTCTGCTCCCGGCATCCGCTTACAGACAAGCTGTGACCGTCTCCGGGAGCTGCATGTGTCA
GAGGTTTTCACCGTCATCACCGAAACGCGCGAGACGAAAGGGCCTCGTGATACGCCTATTTTTATAGGTT
AATGTCATGATAATAATGGTTTCTTAGACGTCAGGTGGCACTTTTCGGGGAAATGTGCGCGGAACCCCTA
TTTGTTTATTTTTCTAAATACATTCAAATATGTATCCGCTCATGAGACAATAACCCTGATAAATGCTTCA
ATAATATTGAAAAAGGAAGAGTATGAGTATTCAACATTTCCGTGTCGCCCTTATTCCCTTTTTTGCGGCA
TTTTGCCTTCCTGTTTTTGCTCACCCAGAAACGCTGGTGAAAGTAAAAGATGCTGAAGATCAGTTGGGTG
CACGAGTGGGTTACATCGAACTGGATCTCAACAGCGGTAAGATCCTTGAGAGTTTTCGCCCCGAAGAACG
TTTTCCAATGATGAGCACTTTTAAAGTTCTGCTATGTGGCGCGGTATTATCCCGTATTGACGCCGGGCAA
GAGCAACTCGGTCGCCGCATACACTATTCTCAGAATGACTTGGTTGAGTACTCACCAGTCACAGAAAAGC
ATCTTACGGATGGCATGACAGTAAGAGAATTATGCAGTGCTGCCATAACCATGAGTGATAACACTGCGGC
CAACTTACTTCTGACAACGATCGGAGGACCGAAGGAGCTAACCGCTTTTTTGCACAACATGGGGGATCAT
GTAACTCGCCTTGATCGTTGGGAACCGGAGCTGAATGAAGCCATACCAAACGACGAGCGTGACACCACGA
TGCCTGTAGCAATGGCAACAACGTTGCGCAAACTATTAACTGGCGAACTACTTACTCTAGCTTCCCGGCA
ACAATTAATAGACTGGATGGAGGCGGATAAAGTTGCAGGACCACTTCTGCGCTCGGCCCTTCCGGCTGGC
TGGTTTATTGCTGATAAATCTGGAGCCGGTGAGCGTGGGTCTCGCGGTATCATTGCAGCACTGGGGCCAG
ATGGTAAGCCCTCCCGTATCGTAGTTATCTACACGACGGGGAGTCAGGCAACTATGGATGAACGAAATAG
ACAGATCGCTGAGATAGGTGCCTCACTGATTAAGCATTGGTAACTGTCAGACCAAGTTTACTCATATATA
CTTTAGATTGATTTAAAACTTCATTTTTAATTTAAAAGGATCTAGGTGAAGATCCTTTTTGATAATCTCA
TGACCAAAATCCCTTAACGTGAGTTTTCGTTCCACTGAGCGTCAGACCCCGTAGAAAAGATCAAAGGATC
TTCTTGAGATCCTTTTTTTCTGCGCGTAATCTGCTGCTTGCAAACAAAAAAACCACCGCTACCAGCGGTG
GTTTGTTTGCCGGATCAAGAGCTACCAACTCTTTTTCCGAAGGTAACTGGCTTCAGCAGAGCGCAGATAC
CAAATACTGTTCTTCTAGTGTAGCCGTAGTTAGGCCACCACTTCAAGAACTCTGTAGCACCGCCTACATA
CCTCGCTCTGCTAATCCTGTTACCAGTGGCTGCTGCCAGTGGCGATAAGTCGTGTCTTACCGGGTTGGAC
TCAAGACGATAGTTACCGGATAAGGCGCAGCGGTCGGGCTGAACGGGGGGTTCGTGCACACAGCCCAGCT
TGGAGCGAACGACCTACACCGAACTGA
Features (pLannotate 1.2.2; 17 found; start..end, strand, type, name):
    398..490     +  CDS            lacI (fragment): lac repressor; lacI; The lac repressor binds to the lac operator to inhibit transcription in E. coli. This inhibition can be relieved by adding lactose or isopropyl-β-D-thiogalactopyranoside (IPTG).
    503..524     +  protein_bind   CAP binding site: CAP binding activates transcription in the presence of cAMP. E. coli catabolite activator protein
    539..569     +  promoter       lac promoter: promoter for the E. coli lac operon
    577..593     +  protein_bind   lac operator: The lac repressor binds to the lac operator to inhibit transcription in E. coli. This inhibition can be relieved by adding lactose or isopropyl-β-D-thiogalactopyranoside (IPTG). lac repressor encoded by lacI
   1537..2253    +  CDS            daf-16 (fragment): FOXO_CAEEL - Experimental evidence at protein level: Swiss-Prot protein existence level 1. Forkhead-type transcription factor (PubMed:9360933). Binds to the promoters of genes that contain the daf-16 binding element (DBE), TTGTTTAC, in their regulatory region (PubMed:10880363, PubMed:23770237). Functions in the Insulin/IGF-1-like signaling (IIS) mediated pathway which affects lipogenesis, lifespan, starvation survival, heat shock and oxidative stress responses, and dauer formation (PubMed:9360933, PubMed:8247153, PubMed:11747821, PubMed:11747825, PubMed:11381260, PubMed:14622602, PubMed:127505
   2286..2531    +  CDS            daf-16 (fragment): FOXO_CAEEL - Experimental evidence at protein level: Swiss-Prot protein existence level 1. Forkhead-type transcription factor (PubMed:9360933). Binds to the promoters of genes that contain the daf-16 binding element (DBE), TTGTTTAC, in their regulatory region (PubMed:10880363, PubMed:23770237). Functions in the Insulin/IGF-1-like signaling (IIS) mediated pathway which affects lipogenesis, lifespan, starvation survival, heat shock and oxidative stress responses, and dauer formation (PubMed:9360933, PubMed:8247153, PubMed:11747821, PubMed:11747825, PubMed:11381260, PubMed:14622602, PubMed:127505
   3841..3857    +  misc_feature   MCS (fragment): pBluescript multiple cloning site
   3915..3940    +  misc_feature   MCS (fragment): pBluescript multiple cloning site
   4466..4618    +  CDS            aex-5 (fragment): AEX5_CAEEL - Also known as kpc-3 From Caenorhabditis elegans.
   4754..4908    +  CDS            lacZα (fragment): LacZα fragment of β-galactosidase; lacZ fragment
   4914..4965    -  misc_feature   bom (fragment): basis of mobility region from pBR322
   4984..5364    +  rep_origin     M13 ori (sequence partly withheld): M13 bacteriophage origin of replication; arrow indicates direction of (+) strand synthesis
   5440..5489    -  misc_feature   bom (fragment): basis of mobility region from pBR322
   5591..5626    -  CDS            rop (fragment): Rop protein, which maintains plasmids at low copy number; rop
   5721..5825    +  promoter       AmpR promoter: bla
   5826..6686    +  CDS            AmpR: β-lactamase; bla; confers resistance to ampicillin, carbenicillin, and related antibiotics
   6857..215     +  rep_origin     ori (across the origin): high-copy-number ColE1/pMB1/pBR322/pUC origin of replication
