[The description below was written by a language model from this plasmid's Addgene catalogue record and pLannotate feature annotations shown in this document.]
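Description:
pJH3043 is a worm expression plasmid built on the pSL1180 cloning backbone, designed to drive broad, pan-tissue expression of the a isoform of the C. elegans FOXO transcription factor DAF-16. The total size is about 7.2 kb. It is propagated in E. coli as a high-copy plasmid through a ColE1/pUC-type origin and selected with ampicillin via the bla (AmpR) gene and its promoter. The backbone also carries an M13 phage origin for single-stranded DNA production. Other annotated bacterial elements are remnants of standard cloning vectors: a lac promoter/operator with a CAP site, and fragments of lacI, lacZα, bom and rop.

The payload is a roughly 2.5 kb daf-16a mini-gene cloned between BamHI and KpnI sites (the latter is entered as "KnpI" in the record). It sits downstream of the dpy-30 promoter, which is widely used for ubiquitous expression in nematodes, and is followed by the unc-54 3' UTR for transcript processing. The automated annotation detects two separate daf-16 coding fragments, consistent with a mini-gene that retains some intervening non-coding sequence. A short aex-5 match lies downstream of the insert, in the region where the 3' UTR would be expected. The stated purpose describes DAF-16a as fused to GFP, but no GFP feature appears in the feature table, although there is an unannotated stretch of over 1 kb after the daf-16 fragments. The presence and position of the fluorescent tag therefore cannot be confirmed from the annotation, and neither the promoter nor the UTR is annotated.

DAF-16 acts downstream of insulin/IGF-1-like signalling to control dauer formation, stress responses and lifespan. The plasmid is suited to transgenic expression or rescue experiments in worms that examine these pathways.
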