Addgene plasmid #175284: pJH3043
Purpose: Pdpy-30 DAF-16a unc-54 3' UTR C.elegans pan-tissue expression of isoform a of DAF-16 fused to GFP
Depositing lab: Mei Zhen. Depositing organization: Sinai Health System. Publication: A Caenorhabditis elegans developmental decision requires insulin signaling-mediated neuron-intestine communication. Hung WL, Wang Y, Chitturi J, Zhen M. Development. 2014 Apr;141(8):1767-79. doi: 10.1242/dev.103846. Epub 2014 Mar 26. PubMed 24671950.
Backbone
  Vector backbone: pSL1180
  Backbone size w/o insert (bp): 3000
  Total vector size (bp): 7235
  Vector type: Worm Expression
Growth in bacteria
  Bacterial resistance: Ampicillin, 100 μg/mL
  Growth temperature: 37°C
  Growth strain: DH5alpha
  Copy number: High Copy
Gene/Insert
  Gene/Insert name: daf-16a mini-gene
  Species: C. elegans (nematode)
  Insert size (bp): 2500
  GenBank ID: AF032112.1
  Entrez Gene: daf-16 (a.k.a. CELE_R13H8.1)
  Promoter: Pdpy-30
  Cloning method: Restriction Enzyme; 5′ cloning site BamHI (not destroyed); 3′ cloning site KnpI (not destroyed)
  Sequencing primers: 5′ ATGATGGAGATGCTGGTAGATCA; 3′ GGGCAGCATATTCATTTTGATTTGTAA
Terms and licenses: Academic/Nonprofit Terms; Industry Terms: Not Available to Industry
How to cite: pJH3043 was a gift from Mei Zhen (Addgene plasmid # 175284 ; http://n2t.net/addgene:175284 ; RRID:Addgene_175284)
